Addgene plasmid #158159: p663-UBC-V5-TurboID-V5-STOP_IDG-K
Purpose: Gateway destination clone of TurboID-V5 (as control) tagged with N-terminal V5 for generating protein-proximity networks using proximity-dependent biotinylation proteomics
Depositing lab: Ben Major. Depositing organization: Washington University in Saint Louis.
Backbone
  Vector backbone: pDest663
  Backbone manufacturer: PEL
  Backbone size w/o insert (bp): 9019
  Vector type: Mammalian Expression, Lentiviral ; Gateway Destination
  Selectable markers: Puromycin
Growth in bacteria
  Bacterial resistance: Ampicillin, 100 μg/mL
  Growth temperature: 30°C
  Growth strain: NEB Stable
  Copy number: Low Copy
Gene/Insert
  Gene/Insert name: V5-TurboID-V5 (alt name: TurboID-V5)
  Species: Unknown
  Promoter: Ubiquitin
  Tag / fusion protein: V5 (N terminal on insert)
  Cloning method: Gateway Cloning
  Sequencing primers: 5′ GCCCGAAGGAATAGAAGAAGAA; 3′ CATAGCGTAAAAGGAGCAACA
Terms and licenses: Academic/Nonprofit Terms; Industry Terms: Not Available to Industry
Depositor comments: These plasmids were generated as part of the Illuminating the Druggable Genome (IDG) program sponsored by the NIH Common Fund. The goal of this program is to identify, gather, and distribute information and resources for proteins that currently are not well-studied yet belong to commonly drug-targeted protein families: protein kinases, non-olfactory G-protein coupled receptors (GPCRs), and ion channels. The IDG program is designed to develop fundamental research tools for understudied proteins, elucidate their function, and disseminate the IDG-related resources and data to the greater scientific community. These lentiviral gateway destination plasmids were generated, as part of the Kinase-Data and Resource Generating Center (DRGC), using the single fragment or multisite gateway cloning technology. They were used for generating proteomics-based protein-interaction and protein-proximity networks that can be accessed through the kinase-DRGC website https://darkkinome.org/. Each plasmid has either an N- or C-terminal fusion protein (Flag/ V5/V5-miniTurbo/V5-TurboID/miniTurbo-V5/TurboID-V5) tagged understudied kinase driven under either a CMV or Ubiquitin (UBC) promoter. All inserts in the pENTR plasmids used to generate the deposited destination plasmids were end-sequenced and insert size validated prior to multi-site gateway cloning. The combined insert size of the single fragment or three fragment destination plasmids were confirmed by restriction digestion (BsrGI, and EcoRV for pDest667; BsrGI, EcoRV, and BstZ17I for pDest663; and BsrGI for pHAGE) and all plasmids were partially sequenced to ensure in-frame ORFs and fusion tags.
How to cite: p663-UBC-V5-TurboID-V5-STOP_IDG-K was a gift from Ben Major (Addgene plasmid # 158159 ; http://n2t.net/addgene:158159 ; RRID:Addgene_158159)
