[The description below was written by a language model from this plasmid's Addgene catalogue record and pLannotate feature annotations shown in this document.]
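Description:
p663-UBC-V5-TurboID-V5-STOP_IDG-K is a lentiviral mammalian expression plasmid of about 10 kb, built on the pDest663 Gateway destination backbone by multisite Gateway recombination. It is propagated in E. coli under ampicillin selection (AmpR). The feature tables annotate a ColE1/pUC-type origin, although the catalogue lists the plasmid as low copy. An f1 origin, an SV40 origin and remnants of a lac/lacZα cloning region are also present. The viral framework is that of a third-generation, self-inactivating HIV-1 vector. An RSV promoter drives a truncated 5' LTR, followed by the Ψ packaging signal with a gag fragment, the Rev response element, cPPT/CTS and a ΔU3 3' LTR with a downstream SV40 polyadenylation signal. These elements allow the genome to be packaged when helper functions are supplied in trans and then integrated into target cells.

The payload sits between residual attB sites (attB4, attB5, attB1, attB2) left by the recombination. A human ubiquitin C promoter is followed by a segment annotated as an HTLV-1 LTR fragment, then an N-terminal V5 epitope and the TurboID coding sequence, an engineered E. coli biotin ligase with high catalytic efficiency. The name and catalogue entry indicate a second, C-terminal V5 tag and a stop codon, though the annotation does not call that tag separately. A WPRE downstream enhances transcript expression, and a mouse PGK promoter drives puromycin N-acetyltransferase for selecting transduced cells. The two sequence records (depositor and NGS) agree closely in layout. The construct carries no kinase fusion partner. It serves as the ligase-only control for proximity-dependent biotinylation proteomics in a program that maps protein-proximity networks of understudied kinases.
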