Features (pLannotate 1.2.2; 33 found; start..end, strand, type, name):
     27..131     +  promoter       AmpR promoter: bla
    132..992     +  CDS            AmpR: β-lactamase; bla; confers resistance to ampicillin, carbenicillin, and related antibiotics
   1163..1751    +  rep_origin     ori: high-copy-number ColE1/pMB1/pBR322/pUC origin of replication
   1934..2026    +  CDS            lacI (fragment): lac repressor; lacI; The lac repressor binds to the lac operator to inhibit transcription in E. coli. This inhibition can be relieved by adding lactose or isopropyl-β-D-thiogalactopyranoside (IPTG).
   2039..2060    +  protein_bind   CAP binding site: CAP binding activates transcription in the presence of cAMP. E. coli catabolite activator protein
   2075..2105    +  promoter       lac promoter: promoter for the E. coli lac operon
   2113..2129    +  protein_bind   lac operator: The lac repressor binds to the lac operator to inhibit transcription in E. coli. This inhibition can be relieved by adding lactose or isopropyl-β-D-thiogalactopyranoside (IPTG). lac repressor encoded by lacI
   2174..2192    +  promoter       T3 promoter: promoter for bacteriophage T3 RNA polymerase
   2220..2441    +  promoter       RSV promoter: Rous sarcoma virus enhancer/promoter
   2448..2628    +  LTR            5' LTR (truncated): truncated 5' long terminal repeat (LTR) from HIV-1
   2672..2797    +  misc_feature   HIV-1 Ψ: packaging signal of human immunodeficiency virus type 1
   2781..3144    +  CDS            HIV-1 gag (fragment): gag protein from human immunodeficiency virus 1; gag
   3239..3575    +  ncRNA          RRE: Accession: RF00036 - HIV Rev response element
   3611..4000    +  CDS            env (fragment): ENV_HV1H2 - Experimental evidence at protein level: Swiss-Prot protein existence level 1. [Transmembrane protein gp41]: Acts as a class I viral fusion protein. Under the current model, the protein has at least 3 conformational states: pre-fusion native state, pre-hairpin intermediate state, and post-fusion hairpin state. During fusion of viral and target intracellular membranes, the coiled coil regions (heptad repeats) assume a trimer-of-hairpins structure, positioning the fusion peptide in close proximity to the C-terminal region of the ectodomain. The formation of this structure appears to d
   4018..4134    +  misc_feature   cPPT/CTS: central polypurine tract and central termination sequence of HIV-1
   4168..4188    +  protein_bind   attB4: mutant version of attB; core recombination site for the Gateway® BP reaction BP Clonase™
   4188..5399    +  promoter       UbC promoter: human ubiquitin C promoter
   5403..5421    -  protein_bind   attB5 (fragment): mutant version of attB; core recombination site for the Gateway® BP reaction BP Clonase™
   5427..5695    +  LTR            5' LTR (truncated): truncated 5' long terminal repeat (LTR) from human T-cell leukemia virus (HTLV) type 1
   5705..5745    +  CDS            V5 tag (fragment): epitope tag from simian virus 5
   5744..5768    +  protein_bind   attB1: mutant version of attB; recombination site for the Gateway® BP reaction BP Clonase™
   5783..6739    +  CDS            TurboID: mutant of the E. coli biotin ligase BioID engineered for improved catalytic efficiency (Branon et al., 2018)
   6792..6813    -  protein_bind   attB2 (fragment): mutant version of attB; recombination site for the Gateway® BP reaction BP Clonase™
   6846..7434    +  misc_feature   WPRE: woodchuck hepatitis virus posttranscriptional regulatory element
   7448..7947    +  promoter       PGK promoter: mouse phosphoglycerate kinase 1 promoter
   7968..8567    +  CDS            PuroR: puromycin N-acetyltransferase; pac from Streptomyces alboniger; confers resistance to puromycin
   8635..8703    +  CDS            nef (fragment): NEF_HV1Z2 - Experimental evidence at protein level: Swiss-Prot protein existence level 1. Extracellular Nef protein targets CD4(+) T-lymphocytes for apoptosis by interacting with CXCR4 surface receptors. From Human immunodeficiency virus type 1 group M subtype D (isolate Z2/CDC-Z34) (HIV-1).
   8705..8938    +  LTR            3' LTR (ΔU3): self-inactivating 3' long terminal repeat (LTR) from HIV-1
   9010..9131    +  polyA_signal   SV40 poly(A) signal: SV40 polyadenylation signal
   9150..9285    +  rep_origin     SV40 ori: SV40 origin of replication
   9318..9336    -  promoter       T7 promoter: promoter for bacteriophage T7 RNA polymerase
   9344..9499    +  CDS            lacZα (fragment): LacZα fragment of β-galactosidase; lacZ fragment
   9507..9962    +  rep_origin     f1 ori (sequence partly withheld): f1 bacteriophage origin of replication; arrow indicates direction of (+) strand synthesis
>Addgene plasmid #158159 | p663-UBC-V5-TurboID-V5-STOP_IDG-K | depositor full sequence | sequence record 305208 | p663-UBC-V5-TurboID-V5-STOP_IDG-K sequence 9964 bps
CAGGTGGCACTTTTCGGGGAAATGTGCGCGGAACCCCTATTTGTTTATTTTTCTAAATACATTCAAATAT
GTATCCGCTCATGAGACAATAACCCTGATAAATGCTTCAATAATATTGAAAAAGGAAGAGTATGAGTATT
CAACATTTCCGTGTCGCCCTTATTCCCTTTTTTGCGGCATTTTGCCTTCCTGTTTTTGCTCACCCAGAAA
CGCTGGTGAAAGTAAAAGATGCTGAAGATCAGTTGGGTGCACGAGTGGGTTACATCGAACTGGATCTCAA
CAGCGGTAAGATCCTTGAGAGTTTTCGCCCCGAAGAACGTTTTCCAATGATGAGCACTTTTAAAGTTCTG
CTATGTGGCGCGGTATTATCCCGTATTGACGCCGGGCAAGAGCAACTCGGTCGCCGCATACACTATTCTC
AGAATGACTTGGTTGAGTACTCACCAGTCACAGAAAAGCATCTTACGGATGGCATGACAGTAAGAGAATT
ATGCAGTGCTGCCATAACCATGAGTGATAACACTGCGGCCAACTTACTTCTGACAACGATCGGAGGACCG
AAGGAGCTAACCGCTTTTTTGCACAACATGGGGGATCATGTAACTCGCCTTGATCGTTGGGAACCGGAGC
TGAATGAAGCCATACCAAACGACGAGCGTGACACCACGATGCCTGTAGCAATGGCAACAACGTTGCGCAA
ACTATTAACTGGCGAACTACTTACTCTAGCTTCCCGGCAACAATTAATAGACTGGATGGAGGCGGATAAA
GTTGCAGGACCACTTCTGCGCTCGGCCCTTCCGGCTGGCTGGTTTATTGCTGATAAATCTGGAGCCGGTG
AGCGTGGGTCTCGCGGTATCATTGCAGCACTGGGGCCAGATGGTAAGCCCTCCCGTATCGTAGTTATCTA
CACGACGGGGAGTCAGGCAACTATGGATGAACGAAATAGACAGATCGCTGAGATAGGTGCCTCACTGATT
AAGCATTGGTAACTGTCAGACCAAGTTTACTCATATATACTTTAGATTGATTTAAAACTTCATTTTTAAT
TTAAAAGGATCTAGGTGAAGATCCTTTTTGATAATCTCATGACCAAAATCCCTTAACGTGAGTTTTCGTT
CCACTGAGCGTCAGACCCCGTAGAAAAGATCAAAGGATCTTCTTGAGATCCTTTTTTTCTGCGCGTAATC
TGCTGCTTGCAAACAAAAAAACCACCGCTACCAGCGGTGGTTTGTTTGCCGGATCAAGAGCTACCAACTC
TTTTTCCGAAGGTAACTGGCTTCAGCAGAGCGCAGATACCAAATACTGTCCTTCTAGTGTAGCCGTAGTT
AGGCCACCACTTCAAGAACTCTGTAGCACCGCCTACATACCTCGCTCTGCTAATCCTGTTACCAGTGGCT
GCTGCCAGTGGCGATAAGTCGTGTCTTACCGGGTTGGACTCAAGACGATAGTTACCGGATAAGGCGCAGC
GGTCGGGCTGAACGGGGGGTTCGTGCACACAGCCCAGCTTGGAGCGAACGACCTACACCGAACTGAGATA
CCTACAGCGTGAGCTATGAGAAAGCGCCACGCTTCCCGAAGGGAGAAAGGCGGACAGGTATCCGGTAAGC
GGCAGGGTCGGAACAGGAGAGCGCACGAGGGAGCTTCCAGGGGGAAACGCCTGGTATCTTTATAGTCCTG
TCGGGTTTCGCCACCTCTGACTTGAGCGTCGATTTTTGTGATGCTCGTCAGGGGGGCGGAGCCTATGGAA
AAACGCCAGCAACGCGGCCTTTTTACGGTTCCTGGCCTTTTGCTGGCCTTTTGCTCACATGTTCTTTCCT
GCGTTATCCCCTGATTCTGTGGATAACCGTATTACCGCCTTTGAGTGAGCTGATACCGCTCGCCGCAGCC
GAACGACCGAGCGCAGCGAGTCAGTGAGCGAGGAAGCGGAAGAGCGCCCAATACGCAAACCGCCTCTCCC
CGCGCGTTGGCCGATTCATTAATGCAGCTGGCACGACAGGTTTCCCGACTGGAAAGCGGGCAGTGAGCGC
AACGCAATTAATGTGAGTTAGCTCACTCATTAGGCACCCCAGGCTTTACACTTTATGCTTCCGGCTCGTA
TGTTGTGTGGAATTGTGAGCGGATAACAATTTCACACAGGAAACAGCTATGACCATGATTACGCCAAGCG
CGCAATTAACCCTCACTAAAGGGAACAAAAGCTGGAGCTGCAAGCTTAATGTAGTCTTATGCAATACTCT
TGTAGTCTTGCAACATGGTAACGATGAGTTAGCAACATGCCTTACAAGGAGAGAAAAAGCACCGTGCATG
CCGATTGGTGGAAGTAAGGTGGTACGATCGTGCCTTATTAGGAAGGCAACAGACGGGTCTGACATGGATT
GGACGAACCACTGAATTGCCGCATTGCAGAGATATTGTATTTAAGTGCCTAGCTCGATACAATAAACGGG
TCTCTCTGGTTAGACCAGATCTGAGCCTGGGAGCTCTCTGGCTAACTAGGGAACCCACTGCTTAAGCCTC
AATAAAGCTTGCCTTGAGTGCTTCAAGTAGTGTGTGCCCGTCTGTTGTGTGACTCTGGTAACTAGAGATC
CCTCAGACCCTTTTAGTCAGTGTGGAAAATCTCTAGCAGTGGCGCCCGAACAGGGACCTGAAAGCGAAAG
GGAAACCAGAGCTCTCTCGACGCAGGACTCGGCTTGCTGAAGCGCGCACGGCAAGAGGCGAGGGGCGGCG
ACTGGTGAGTACGCCAAAAATTTTGACTAGCGGAGGCTAGAAGGAGAGAGATGGGTGCGAGAGCGTCAGT
ATTAAGCGGGGGAGAATTAGATCGCGATGGGAAAAAATTCGGTTAAGGCCAGGGGGAAAGAAAAAATATA
AATTAAAACATATAGTATGGGCAAGCAGGGAGCTAGAACGATTCGCAGTTAATCCTGGCCTGTTAGAAAC
ATCAGAAGGCTGTAGACAAATACTGGGACAGCTACAACCATCCCTTCAGACAGGATCAGAAGAACTTAGA
TCATTATATAATACAGTAGCAACCCTCTATTGTGTGCATCAAAGGATAGAGATAAAAGACACCAAGGAAG
CTTTAGACAAGATAGAGGAAGAGCAAAACAAAAGTAAGACCACCGCACAGCAAGCGGCCGCTGATCTTCA
GACCTGGAGGAGGAGATATGAGGGACAATTGGAGAAGTGAATTATATAAATATAAAGTAGTAAAAATTGA
ACCATTAGGAGTAGCACCCACCAAGGCAAAGAGAAGAGTGGTGCAGAGAGAAAAAAGAGCAGTGGGAATA
GGAGCTTTGTTCCTTGGGTTCTTGGGAGCAGCAGGAAGCACTATGGGCGCAGCCTCAATGACGCTGACGG
TACAGGCCAGACAATTATTGTCTGGTATAGTGCAGCAGCAGAACAATTTGCTGAGGGCTATTGAGGCGCA
ACAGCATCTGTTGCAACTCACAGTCTGGGGCATCAAGCAGCTCCAGGCAAGAATCCTGGCTGTGGAAAGA
TACCTAAAGGATCAACAGCTCCTGGGGATTTGGGGTTGCTCTGGAAAACTCATTTGCACCACTGCTGTGC
CTTGGAATGCTAGTTGGAGTAATAAATCTCTGGAACAGATTGGAATCACACGACCTGGATGGAGTGGGAC
AGAGAAATTAACAATTACACAAGCTTAATACACTCCTTAATTGAAGAATCGCAAAACCAGCAAGAAAAGA
ATGAACAAGAATTATTGGAATTAGATAAATGGGCAAGTTTGTGGAATTGGTTTAACATAACAAATTGGCT
GTGGTATATAAAATTATTCATAATGATAGTAGGAGGCTTGGTAGGTTTAAGAATAGTTTTTGCTGTACTT
TCTATAGTGAATAGAGTTAGGCAGGGATATTCACCATTATCGTTTCAGACCCACCTCCCAACCCCGAGGG
GACCCGACAGGCCCGAAGGAATAGAAGAAGAAGGTGGAGAGAGAGACAGAGACAGATCCATTCGATTAGT
GAACGGATCTCGACGGTATCGGTTAACTTTTAAAAGAAAAGGGGGGATTGGGGGGTACAGTGCAGGGGAA
AGAATAGTAGACATAATAGCAACAGACATACAAACTAAAGAATTACAAAACAAATTACAAAAATTCAAAA
TTTTATCGTCCAGTGTGGTGGAATTCTGCAGATATCACAACTTTGTATAGAAAAGTTGGCCTCCGCGCCG
GGTTTTGGCGCCTCCCGCGGGCGCCCCCCTCCTCACGGCGAGCGCTGCCACGTCAGACGAAGGGCGCAGC
GAGCGTCCTGATCCTTCCGCCCGGACGCTCAGGACAGCGGCCCGCTGCTCATAAGACTCGGCCTTAGAAC
CCCAGTATCAGCAGAAGGACATTTTAGGACGGGACTTGGGTGACTCTAGGGCACTGGTTTTCTTTCCAGA
GAGCGGAACAGGCGAGGAAAAGTAGTCCCTTCTCGGCGATTCTGCGGAGGGATCTCCGTGGGGCGGTGAA
CGCCGATGATTATATAAGGACGCGCCGGGTGTGGCACAGCTAGTTCCGTCGCAGCCGGGATTTGGGTCGC
GGTTCTTGTTTGTGGATCGCTGTGATCGTCACTTGGTGAGTAGCGGGCTGCTGGGCTGGCCGGGGCTTTC
GTGGCCGCCGGGCCGCTCGGTGGGACGGAAGCGTGTGGAGAGACCGCCAAGGGCTGTAGTCTGGGTCCGC
GAGCAAGGTTGCCCTGAACTGGGGGTTGGGGGGAGCGCAGCAAAATGGCGGCTGTTCCCGAGTCTTGAAT
GGAAGACGCTTGTGAGGCGGGCTGTGAGGTCGTTGAAACAAGGTGGGGGGCATGGTGGGCGGCAAGAACC
CAAGGTCTTGAGGCCTTCGCTAATGCGGGAAAGCTCTTATTCGGGTGAGATGGGCTGGGGCACCATCTGG
GGACCCTGACGTGAAGTTTGTCACTGACTGGAGAACTCGGTTTGTCGTCTGTTGCGGGGGCGGCAGTTAT
GGCGGTGCCGTTGGGCAGTGCACCCGTACCTTTGGGAGCGCGCGCCCTCGTCGTGTCGTGACGTCACCCG
TTCTGTTGGCTTATAATGCAGGGTGGGGCCACCTGCCGGTAGGTGTGCGGTAGGCTTTTCTCCGTCGCAG
GACGCAGGGTTCGGGCCTAGGGTAGGCTCTCCTGAATCGACAGGCGCCGGACCTCTGGTGAGGGGAGGGA
TAAGTGAGGCGTCAGTTTCTTTGGTCGGTTTTATGTACCTATCTTCTTAAGTAGCTGAAGCTCCGGTTTT
GAACTATGCGCTCGGGGTTGGCGAGTGTGTTTTGTGAAGTTTTTTAGGCACCTTTTGAAATGTAATCATT
TGGGTCAATATGTAATTTTCAGTGTTAGACTAGTAAATTGTCCGCTAAATTCTGGCCGTTTTTGGCTTTT
TTGTTAGACGGCCAACTTTTGTATACAAAGTGGCGAGGGGCTCGCATCTCTCCTTCACGCGCCCGCCGCC
CTACCTGAGGCCGCCATCCACGCCGGTTGAGTCGCGTTCTGCCGCCTCCCGCCTGTGGTGCCTCCTGAAC
TGCGTCCGCCGTCTAGGTAAGTTTAAAGCTCAGGTCGAGACCGGGCCTTTGTCCGGCGCTCCCTTGGAGC
CTACCTAGACTCAGCCGGCTCTCCACGCTTTGCCTGACCCTGCTTGCTCAACTCTACGTCTTTGTTTCGT
TTTCTGTTCTGCGCCGTTACAGATCGGCACCATGGGTAAGCCTATCCCTAACCCTCTCCTCGGTCTCGAT
TCTACAACTTTGTACAAAAAAGCAGGCTTAGCCACCATGGGAAAAGACAATACTGTGCCTCTGAAGCTGA
TCGCTCTCCTGGCTAATGGCGAGTTCCATAGTGGCGAACAGCTGGGAGAAACCCTGGGCATGTCCAGGGC
CGCTATCAACAAGCACATTCAGACTCTGCGCGACTGGGGCGTGGACGTGTTCACCGTGCCCGGAAAGGGC
TACTCTCTGCCCGAGCCTATCCCGCTGCTGAACGCTAAACAGATTCTGGGACAGCTGGACGGCGGGAGCG
TGGCAGTCCTGCCTGTGGTCGACTCCACCAATCAGTACCTGCTGGATCGAATCGGCGAGCTGAAGAGTGG
GGATGCTTGCATTGCAGAATATCAGCAGGCAGGGAGAGGAAGCAGAGGGAGGAAATGGTTCTCTCCTTTT
GGAGCTAACCTGTACCTGAGTATGTTTTGGCGCCTGAAGCGGGGACCAGCAGCAATCGGCCTGGGCCCGG
TCATCGGAATTGTCATGGCAGAAGCGCTGCGAAAGCTGGGAGCAGACAAGGTGCGAGTCAAATGGCCCAA
TGACCTGTATCTGCAGGATAGAAAGCTGGCAGGCATCCTGGTGGAGCTGGCCGGAATAACAGGCGATGCT
GCACAGATCGTCATTGGCGCCGGGATTAACGTGGCTATGAGGCGCGTGGAGGAAAGCGTGGTCAATCAGG
GCTGGATCACACTGCAGGAAGCAGGGATTAACCTGGACAGGAATACTCTGGCCGCTACGCTGATCCGAGA
GCTGCGGGCAGCCCTGGAACTGTTCGAGCAGGAAGGCCTGGCTCCATATCTGCCACGGTGGGAGAAGCTG
GATAACTTCATCAATAGACCCGTGAAGCTGATCATTGGGGACAAAGAGATTTTCGGGATTAGCCGGGGGA
TTGATAAACAGGGAGCCCTGCTGCTGGAACAGGACGGAGTTATCAAACCCTGGATGGGCGGAGAAATCAG
TCTGCGGTCTGCCGAAAAGGCTAGCGGCAAGCCCATCCCCAACCCCCTGCTGGGCCTGGACAGCACCTAA
AACCCAGCTTTCTTGTACAAAGTTGTGATATCCAGCACAGTGGCGGCCGCTCGACAATCAACCTCTGGAT
TACAAAATTTGTGAAAGATTGACTGGTATTCTTAACTATGTTGCTCCTTTTACGCTATGTGGATACGCTG
CTTTAATGCCTTTGTATCATGCTATTGCTTCCCGTATGGCTTTCATTTTCTCCTCCTTGTATAAATCCTG
GTTGCTGTCTCTTTATGAGGAGTTGTGGCCCGTTGTCAGGCAACGTGGCGTGGTGTGCACTGTGTTTGCT
GACGCAACCCCCACTGGTTGGGGCATTGCCACCACCTGTCAGCTCCTTTCCGGGACTTTCGCTTTCCCCC
TCCCTATTGCCACGGCGGAACTCATCGCCGCCTGCCTTGCCCGCTGCTGGACAGGGGCTCGGCTGTTGGG
CACTGACAATTCCGTGGTGTTGTCGGGGAAGCTGACGTCCTTTCCATGGCTGCTCGCCTGTGTTGCCACC
TGGATTCTGCGCGGGACGTCCTTCTGCTACGTCCCTTCGGCCCTCAATCCAGCGGACCTTCCTTCCCGCG
GCCTGCTGCCGGCTCTGCGGCCTCTTCCGCGTCTTCGCCTTCGCCCTCAGACGAGTCGGATCTCCCTTTG
GGCCGCCTCCCCGCCTGGAATTCTACCGGGTAGGGGAGGCGCTTTTCCCAAGGCAGTCTGGAGCATGCGC
TTTAGCAGCCCCGCTGGGCACTTGGCGCTACACAAGTGGCCTCTGGCCTCGCACACATTCCACATCCACC
GGTAGGCGCCAACCGGCTCCGTTCTTTGGTGGCCCCTTCGCGCCACCTTCTACTCCTCCCCTAGTCAGGA
AGTTCCCCCCCGCCCCGCAGCTCGCGTCGTGCAGGACGTGACAAATGGAAGTAGCACGTCTCACTAGTCT
CGTGCAGATGGACAGCACCGCTGAGCAATGGAAGCGGGTAGGCCTTTGGGGCAGCGGCCAATAGCAGCTT
TGCTCCTTCGCTTTCTGGGCTCAGAGGCTGGGAAGGGGTGGGTCCGGGGGCGGGCTCAGGGGCGGGCTCA
GGGGCGGGGCGGGCGCCCGAAGGTCCTCCGGAGGCCCGGCATTCTGCACGCTTCAAAAGCGCACGTCTGC
CGCGCTGTTCTCCTCTTCCTCATCTCCGGGCCTTTCGACCTGCAGCCCAAGCTTACCATGACCGAGTACA
AGCCCACGGTGCGCCTCGCCACCCGCGACGACGTCCCCAGGGCCGTACGCACCCTCGCCGCCGCGTTCGC
CGACTACCCCGCCACGCGCCACACCGTCGATCCGGACCGCCACATCGAGCGGGTCACCGAGCTGCAAGAA
CTCTTCCTCACGCGCGTCGGGCTCGACATCGGCAAGGTGTGGGTCGCGGACGACGGCGCCGCGGTGGCGG
TCTGGACCACGCCGGAGAGCGTCGAAGCGGGGGCGGTGTTCGCCGAGATCGGCCCGCGCATGGCCGAGTT
GAGCGGTTCCCGGCTGGCCGCGCAGCAACAGATGGAAGGCCTCCTGGCGCCGCACCGGCCCAAGGAGCCC
GCGTGGTTCCTGGCCACCGTCGGCGTCTCGCCCGACCACCAGGGCAAGGGTCTGGGCAGCGCCGTCGTGC
TCCCCGGAGTGGAGGCGGCCGAGCGCGCCGGGGTGCCCGCCTTCCTGGAGACCTCCGCGCCCCGCAACCT
CCCCTTCTACGAGCGGCTCGGCTTCACCGTCACCGCCGACGTCGAGGTGCCCGAAGGACCGCGCACCTGG
TGCATGACCCGCAAGCCCGGTGCCTGACGCCCGCCCCACGACCCGCAGCGCCCGACCGAAAGGAGCGCAC
GACCCCATGCATCTCGAGGGCCCGGTACCTTTAAGACCAATGACTTACAAGGCAGCTGTAGATCTTAGCC
ACTTTTTAAAAGAAAAGGGGGGACTGGAAGGGCTAGCTCACTCCCAACGAAGACAAGATCTGCTTTTTGC
TTGTACTGGGTCTCTCTGGTTAGACCAGATCTGAGCCTGGGAGCTCTCTGGCTGCCTAGGGAACCCACTG
CTTAAGCCTCAATAAAGCTTGCCTTGAGTGCTTCAAGTAGTGTGTGCCCGTCTGTTGTGTGACTCTGGTA
ACTAGAGATCCCTCAGACCCTTTTAGTCAGTGTGGAAAATCTCTAGCAGTAGTAGTTCATGTCATCTTAT
TATTCAGTATTTATAACTTGCAAAGAAATGAATATCAGAGAGTGAGAGGAACTTGTTTATTGCAGCTTAT
AATGGTTACAAATAAAGCAATAGCATCACAAATTTCACAAATAAAGCATTTTTTTCACTGCATTCTAGTT
GTGGTTTGTCCAAACTCATCAATGTATCTTATCATGTCTGGCTCTAGCTATCCCGCCCCTAACTCCGCCC
AGTTCCGCCCATTCTCCGCCCCATGGCTGACTAATTTTTTTTATTTATGCAGAGGCCGAGGCCGCCTCGG
CCTCTGAGCTATTCCAGAAGTAGTGAGGAGGCTTTTTTGGAGGCCTAGGCTTTTGCGTCGAGACGTACCC
AATTCGCCCTATAGTGAGTCGTATTACGCGCGCTCACTGGCCGTCGTTTTACAACGTCGTGACTGGGAAA
ACCCTGGCGTTACCCAACTTAATCGCCTTGCAGCACATCCCCCTTTCGCCAGCTGGCGTAATAGCGAAGA
GGCCCGCACCGATCGCCCTTCCCAACAGTTGCGCAGCCTGAATGGCGAATGGCGCG
[124 nt withheld, positions 9507-9630]
C
[91 nt withheld, positions 9632-9722]
A
[49 nt withheld, positions 9724-9772]
CCTTTGACGTTGGAGTCCACGTTCTTT
[37 nt withheld, positions 9800-9836]
ACCCTATCTCGGTCTATTCTTTTGATTTATAAGGGATTTTGCCGATTTCGGCCTATTGGTTAAAAAATGA
GCTGATTTAACAAAAATTTAACGCGAATTTTAACAAAATATTAACGTTTACAATTTCC
