Features (pLannotate 1.2.2; 33 found; start..end, strand, type, name):
     19..123     +  promoter       AmpR promoter: bla
    124..984     +  CDS            AmpR: β-lactamase; bla; confers resistance to ampicillin, carbenicillin, and related antibiotics
   1155..1743    +  rep_origin     ori: high-copy-number ColE1/pMB1/pBR322/pUC origin of replication
   1926..2018    +  CDS            lacI (fragment): lac repressor; lacI; The lac repressor binds to the lac operator to inhibit transcription in E. coli. This inhibition can be relieved by adding lactose or isopropyl-β-D-thiogalactopyranoside (IPTG).
   2031..2052    +  protein_bind   CAP binding site: CAP binding activates transcription in the presence of cAMP. E. coli catabolite activator protein
   2067..2097    +  promoter       lac promoter: promoter for the E. coli lac operon
   2105..2121    +  protein_bind   lac operator: The lac repressor binds to the lac operator to inhibit transcription in E. coli. This inhibition can be relieved by adding lactose or isopropyl-β-D-thiogalactopyranoside (IPTG). lac repressor encoded by lacI
   2166..2184    +  promoter       T3 promoter: promoter for bacteriophage T3 RNA polymerase
   2212..2438    +  promoter       RSV promoter: Rous sarcoma virus enhancer/promoter
   2439..2619    +  LTR            5' LTR (truncated): truncated 5' long terminal repeat (LTR) from HIV-1
   2666..2791    +  misc_feature   HIV-1 Ψ: packaging signal of human immunodeficiency virus type 1
   2775..3138    +  CDS            HIV-1 gag (fragment): gag protein from human immunodeficiency virus 1; gag
   3284..3517    +  misc_feature   RRE: The Rev response element (RRE) of HIV-1 allows for Rev-dependent mRNA export from the nucleus to the cytoplasm.
   3894..3994    +  CDS            Rev (fragment): human immunodeficiency virus 1 (HIV-1) Rev protein; rev; enhances nuclear export of unspliced and incompletely spliced viral mRNAs
   4013..4129    +  misc_feature   cPPT/CTS: central polypurine tract and central termination sequence of HIV-1
   4163..4183    +  protein_bind   attB4: mutant version of attB; core recombination site for the Gateway® BP reaction BP Clonase™
   4183..5394    +  promoter       UbC promoter: human ubiquitin C promoter
   5398..5416    -  protein_bind   attB5 (fragment): mutant version of attB; core recombination site for the Gateway® BP reaction BP Clonase™
   5422..5690    +  LTR            5' LTR (truncated): truncated 5' long terminal repeat (LTR) from human T-cell leukemia virus (HTLV) type 1
   5700..5740    +  CDS            V5 tag (fragment): epitope tag from simian virus 5
   5739..5763    +  protein_bind   attB1: mutant version of attB; recombination site for the Gateway® BP reaction BP Clonase™
   5778..6734    +  CDS            TurboID: mutant of the E. coli biotin ligase BioID engineered for improved catalytic efficiency (Branon et al., 2018)
   6787..6808    -  protein_bind   attB2 (fragment): mutant version of attB; recombination site for the Gateway® BP reaction BP Clonase™
   6841..7429    +  misc_feature   WPRE: woodchuck hepatitis virus posttranscriptional regulatory element
   7443..7942    +  promoter       PGK promoter: mouse phosphoglycerate kinase 1 promoter
   7963..8562    +  CDS            PuroR: puromycin N-acetyltransferase; pac from Streptomyces alboniger; confers resistance to puromycin
   8630..8767    +  CDS            nef (fragment): NEF_HV1LA - Experimental evidence at protein level: Swiss-Prot protein existence level 1. Extracellular Nef protein targets CD4(+) T-lymphocytes for apoptosis by interacting with CXCR4 surface receptors. From Human immunodeficiency virus type 1 group M subtype B (isolate Lai) (HIV-1).
   8753..8933    +  LTR            5' LTR (truncated): truncated 5' long terminal repeat (LTR) from HIV-1
   9005..9126    +  polyA_signal   SV40 poly(A) signal: SV40 polyadenylation signal
   9166..9301    +  rep_origin     SV40 ori: SV40 origin of replication
   9322..9340    -  promoter       T7 promoter: promoter for bacteriophage T7 RNA polymerase
   9348..9503    +  CDS            lacZα (fragment): LacZα fragment of β-galactosidase; lacZ fragment
   9508..9936    +  rep_origin     f1 ori (sequence partly withheld): f1 bacteriophage origin of replication; arrow indicates direction of (+) strand synthesis
>Addgene plasmid #158159 | p663-UBC-V5-TurboID-V5-STOP_IDG-K | addgene full sequence | sequence record 309970 | Addgene NGS Result
ACTTTTCGGGGAAATGTGCGCGGAACCCCTATTTGTTTATTTTTCTAAATACATTCAAATATGTATCCGC
TCATGAGACAATAACCCTGATAAATGCTTCAATAATATTGAAAAAGGAAGAGTATGAGTATTCAACATTT
CCGTGTCGCCCTTATTCCCTTTTTTGCGGCATTTTGCCTTCCTGTTTTTGCTCACCCAGAAACGCTGGTG
AAAGTAAAAGATGCTGAAGATCAGTTGGGTGCACGAGTGGGTTACATCGAACTGGATCTCAACAGCGGTA
AGATCCTTGAGAGTTTTCGCCCCGAAGAACGTTTTCCAATGATGAGCACTTTTAAAGTTCTGCTATGTGG
CGCGGTATTATCCCGTATTGACGCCGGGCAAGAGCAACTCGGTCGCCGCATACACTATTCTCAGAATGAC
TTGGTTGAGTACTCACCAGTCACAGAAAAGCATCTTACGGATGGCATGACAGTAAGAGAATTATGCAGTG
CTGCCATAACCATGAGTGATAACACTGCGGCCAACTTACTTCTGACAACGATCGGAGGACCGAAGGAGCT
AACCGCTTTTTTGCACAACATGGGGGATCATGTAACTCGCCTTGATCGTTGGGAACCGGAGCTGAATGAA
GCCATACCAAACGACGAGCGTGACACCACGATGCCTGTAGCAATGGCAACAACGTTGCGCAAACTATTAA
CTGGCGAACTACTTACTCTAGCTTCCCGGCAACAATTAATAGACTGGATGGAGGCGGATAAAGTTGCAGG
ACCACTTCTGCGCTCGGCCCTTCCGGCTGGCTGGTTTATTGCTGATAAATCTGGAGCCGGTGAGCGTGGG
TCTCGCGGTATCATTGCAGCACTGGGGCCAGATGGTAAGCCCTCCCGTATCGTAGTTATCTACACGACGG
GGAGTCAGGCAACTATGGATGAACGAAATAGACAGATCGCTGAGATAGGTGCCTCACTGATTAAGCATTG
GTAACTGTCAGACCAAGTTTACTCATATATACTTTAGATTGATTTAAAACTTCATTTTTAATTTAAAAGG
ATCTAGGTGAAGATCCTTTTTGATAATCTCATGACCAAAATCCCTTAACGTGAGTTTTCGTTCCACTGAG
CGTCAGACCCCGTAGAAAAGATCAAAGGATCTTCTTGAGATCCTTTTTTTCTGCGCGTAATCTGCTGCTT
GCAAACAAAAAAACCACCGCTACCAGCGGTGGTTTGTTTGCCGGATCAAGAGCTACCAACTCTTTTTCCG
AAGGTAACTGGCTTCAGCAGAGCGCAGATACCAAATACTGTTCTTCTAGTGTAGCCGTAGTTAGGCCACC
ACTTCAAGAACTCTGTAGCACCGCCTACATACCTCGCTCTGCTAATCCTGTTACCAGTGGCTGCTGCCAG
TGGCGATAAGTCGTGTCTTACCGGGTTGGACTCAAGACGATAGTTACCGGATAAGGCGCAGCGGTCGGGC
TGAACGGGGGGTTCGTGCACACAGCCCAGCTTGGAGCGAACGACCTACACCGAACTGAGATACCTACAGC
GTGAGCTATGAGAAAGCGCCACGCTTCCCGAAGGGAGAAAGGCGGACAGGTATCCGGTAAGCGGCAGGGT
CGGAACAGGAGAGCGCACGAGGGAGCTTCCAGGGGGAAACGCCTGGTATCTTTATAGTCCTGTCGGGTTT
CGCCACCTCTGACTTGAGCGTCGATTTTTGTGATGCTCGTCAGGGGGGCGGAGCCTATGGAAAAACGCCA
GCAACGCGGCCTTTTTACGGTTCCTGGCCTTTTGCTGGCCTTTTGCTCACATGTTCTTTCCTGCGTTATC
CCCTGATTCTGTGGATAACCGTATTACCGCCTTTGAGTGAGCTGATACCGCTCGCCGCAGCCGAACGACC
GAGCGCAGCGAGTCAGTGAGCGAGGAAGCGGAAGAGCGCCCAATACGCAAACCGCCTCTCCCCGCGCGTT
GGCCGATTCATTAATGCAGCTGGCACGACAGGTTTCCCGACTGGAAAGCGGGCAGTGAGCGCAACGCAAT
TAATGTGAGTTAGCTCACTCATTAGGCACCCCAGGCTTTACACTTTATGCTTCCGGCTCGTATGTTGTGT
GGAATTGTGAGCGGATAACAATTTCACACAGGAAACAGCTATGACCATGATTACGCCAAGCGCGCAATTA
ACCCTCACTAAAGGGAACAAAAGCTGGAGCTGCAAGCTTAATGTAGTCTTATGCAATACTCTTGTAGTCT
TGCAACATGGTAACGATGAGTTAGCAACATGCCTTACAAGGAGAGAAAAAGCACCGTGCATGCCGATTGG
TGGAAGTAAGGTGGTACGATCGTGCCTTATTAGGAAGGCAACAGACGGGTCTGACATGGATTGGACGAAC
CACTGAATTGCCGCATTGCAGAGATATTGTATTTAAGTGCCTAGCTCGATACATAAACGGGTCTCTCTGG
TTAGACCAGATCTGAGCCTGGGAGCTCTCTGGCTAACTAGGGAACCCACTGCTTAAGCCTCAATAAAGCT
TGCCTTGAGTGCTTCAAGTAGTGTGTGCCCGTCTGTTGTGTGACTCTGGTAACTAGAGATCCCTCAGACC
CTTTTAGTCAGTGTGGAAAATCTCTAGCAGTGGCGCCCGAACAGGGACTTGAAAGCGAAAGGGAAACCAG
AGGAGCTCTCTCGACGCAGGACTCGGCTTGCTGAAGCGCGCACGGCAAGAGGCGAGGGGCGGCGACTGGT
GAGTACGCCAAAAATTTTGACTAGCGGAGGCTAGAAGGAGAGAGATGGGTGCGAGAGCGTCAGTATTAAG
CGGGGGAGAATTAGATCGCGATGGGAAAAAATTCGGTTAAGGCCAGGGGGAAAGAAAAAATATAAATTAA
AACATATAGTATGGGCAAGCAGGGAGCTAGAACGATTCGCAGTTAATCCTGGCCTGTTAGAAACATCAGA
AGGCTGTAGACAAATACTGGGACAGCTACAACCATCCCTTCAGACAGGATCAGAAGAACTTAGATCATTA
TATAATACAGTAGCAACCCTCTATTGTGTGCATCAAAGGATAGAGATAAAAGACACCAAGGAAGCTTTAG
ACAAGATAGAGGAAGAGCAAAACAAAAGTAAGACCACCGCACAGCAAGCGGCCGCTGATCTTCAGACCTG
GAGGAGGAGATATGAGGGACAATTGGAGAAGTGAATTATATAAATATAAAGTAGTAAAAATTGAACCATT
AGGAGTAGCACCCACCAAGGCAAAGAGAAGAGTGGTGCAGAGAGAAAAAAGAGCAGTGGGAATAGGAGCT
TTGTTCCTTGGGTTCTTGGGAGCAGCAGGAAGCACTATGGGCGCAGCGTCAATGACGCTGACGGTACAGG
CCAGACAATTATTGTCTGGTATAGTGCAGCAGCAGAACAATTTGCTGAGGGCTATTGAGGCGCAACAGCA
TCTGTTGCAACTCACAGTCTGGGGCATCAAGCAGCTCCAGGCAAGAATCCTGGCTGTGGAAAGATACCTA
AAGGATCAACAGCTCCTGGGGATTTGGGGTTGCTCTGGAAAACTCATTTGCACCACTGCTGTGCCTTGGA
ATGCTAGTTGGAGTAATAAATCTCTGGAACAGATTTGGAATCACACGACCTGGATGGAGTGGGACAGAGA
AATTAACAATTACACAAGCTTAATACACTCCTTAATTGAAGAATCGCAAAACCAGCAAGAAAAGAATGAA
CAAGAATTATTGGAATTAGATAAATGGGCAAGTTTGTGGAATTGGTTTAACATAACAAATTGGCTGTGGT
ATATAAAATTATTCATAATGATAGTAGGAGGCTTGGTAGGTTTAAGAATAGTTTTTGCTGTACTTTCTAT
AGTGAATAGAGTTAGGCAGGGATATTCACCATTATCGTTTCAGACCCACCTCCCAACCCCGAGGGGACCC
GACAGGCCCGAAGGAATAGAAGAAGAAGGTGGAGAGAGAGACAGAGACAGATCCATTCGATTAGTGAACG
GATCTCGACGGTATCGGTTAACTTTTAAAAGAAAAGGGGGGATTGGGGGGTACAGTGCAGGGGAAAGAAT
AGTAGACATAATAGCAACAGACATACAAACTAAAGAATTACAAAAACAAATTACAAAATTCAAAATTTTA
TCGTCCAGTGTGGTGGAATTCTGCAGATATCACAACTTTGTATAGAAAAGTTGGCCTCCGCGCCGGGTTT
TGGCGCCTCCCGCGGGCGCCCCCCTCCTCACGGCGAGCGCTGCCACGTCAGACGAAGGGCGCAGCGAGCG
TCCTGATCCTTCCGCCCGGACGCTCAGGACAGCGGCCCGCTGCTCATAAGACTCGGCCTTAGAACCCCAG
TATCAGCAGAAGGACATTTTAGGACGGGACTTGGGTGACTCTAGGGCACTGGTTTTCTTTCCAGAGAGCG
GAACAGGCGAGGAAAAGTAGTCCCTTCTCGGCGATTCTGCGGAGGGATCTCCGTGGGGCGGTGAACGCCG
ATGATTATATAAGGACGCGCCGGGTGTGGCACAGCTAGTTCCGTCGCAGCCGGGATTTGGGTCGCGGTTC
TTGTTTGTGGATCGCTGTGATCGTCACTTGGTGAGTAGCGGGCTGCTGGGCTGGCCGGGGCTTTCGTGGC
CGCCGGGCCGCTCGGTGGGACGGAAGCGTGTGGAGAGACCGCCAAGGGCTGTAGTCTGGGTCCGCGAGCA
AGGTTGCCCTGAACTGGGGGTTGGGGGGAGCGCAGCAAAATGGCGGCTGTTCCCGAGTCTTGAATGGAAG
ACGCTTGTGAGGCGGGCTGTGAGGTCGTTGAAACAAGGTGGGGGGCATGGTGGGCGGCAAGAACCCAAGG
TCTTGAGGCCTTCGCTAATGCGGGAAAGCTCTTATTCGGGTGAGATGGGCTGGGGCACCATCTGGGGACC
CTGACGTGAAGTTTGTCACTGACTGGAGAACTCGGTTTGTCGTCTGTTGCGGGGGCGGCAGTTATGGCGG
TGCCGTTGGGCAGTGCACCCGTACCTTTGGGAGCGCGCGCCCTCGTCGTGTCGTGACGTCACCCGTTCTG
TTGGCTTATAATGCAGGGTGGGGCCACCTGCCGGTAGGTGTGCGGTAGGCTTTTCTCCGTCGCAGGACGC
AGGGTTCGGGCCTAGGGTAGGCTCTCCTGAATCGACAGGCGCCGGACCTCTGGTGAGGGGAGGGATAAGT
GAGGCGTCAGTTTCTTTGGTCGGTTTTATGTACCTATCTTCTTAAGTAGCTGAAGCTCCGGTTTTGAACT
ATGCGCTCGGGGTTGGCGAGTGTGTTTTGTGAAGTTTTTTAGGCACCTTTTGAAATGTAATCATTTGGGT
CAATATGTAATTTTCAGTGTTAGACTAGTAAATTGTCCGCTAAATTCTGGCCGTTTTTGGCTTTTTTGTT
AGACGGCCAACTTTTGTATACAAAGTGGCGAGGGGCTCGCATCTCTCCTTCACGCGCCCGCCGCCCTACC
TGAGGCCGCCATCCACGCCGGTTGAGTCGCGTTCTGCCGCCTCCCGCCTGTGGTGCCTCCTGAACTGCGT
CCGCCGTCTAGGTAAGTTTAAAGCTCAGGTCGAGACCGGGCCTTTGTCCGGCGCTCCCTTGGAGCCTACC
TAGACTCAGCCGGCTCTCCACGCTTTGCCTGACCCTGCTTGCTCAACTCTACGTCTTTGTTTCGTTTTCT
GTTCTGCGCCGTTACAGATCGGCACCATGGGTAAGCCTATCCCTAACCCTCTCCTCGGTCTCGATTCTAC
AACTTTGTACAAAAAAGCAGGCTTAGCCACCATGGGAAAAGACAATACTGTGCCTCTGAAGCTGATCGCT
CTCCTGGCTAATGGCGAGTTCCATAGTGGCGAACAGCTGGGAGAAACCCTGGGCATGTCCAGGGCCGCTA
TCAACAAGCACATTCAGACTCTGCGCGACTGGGGCGTGGACGTGTTCACCGTGCCCGGAAAGGGCTACTC
TCTGCCCGAGCCTATCCCGCTGCTGAACGCTAAACAGATTCTGGGACAGCTGGACGGCGGGAGCGTGGCA
GTCCTGCCTGTGGTCGACTCCACCAATCAGTACCTGCTGGATCGAATCGGCGAGCTGAAGAGTGGGGATG
CTTGCATTGCAGAATATCAGCAGGCAGGGAGAGGAAGCAGAGGGAGGAAATGGTTCTCTCCTTTTGGAGC
TAACCTGTACCTGAGTATGTTTTGGCGCCTGAAGCGGGGACCAGCAGCAATCGGCCTGGGCCCGGTCATC
GGAATTGTCATGGCAGAAGCGCTGCGAAAGCTGGGAGCAGACAAGGTGCGAGTCAAATGGCCCAATGACC
TGTATCTGCAGGATAGAAAGCTGGCAGGCATCCTGGTGGAGCTGGCCGGAATAACAGGCGATGCTGCACA
GATCGTCATTGGCGCCGGGATTAACGTGGCTATGAGGCGCGTGGAGGAAAGCGTGGTCAATCAGGGCTGG
ATCACACTGCAGGAAGCAGGGATTAACCTGGACAGGAATACTCTGGCCGCTACGCTGATCCGAGAGCTGC
GGGCAGCCCTGGAACTGTTCGAGCAGGAAGGCCTGGCTCCATATCTGCCACGGTGGGAGAAGCTGGATAA
CTTCATCAATAGACCCGTGAAGCTGATCATTGGGGACAAAGAGATTTTCGGGATTAGCCGGGGGATTGAT
AAACAGGGAGCCCTGCTGCTGGAACAGGACGGAGTTATCAAACCCTGGATGGGCGGAGAAATCAGTCTGC
GGTCTGCCGAAAAGGCTAGCGGCAAGCCCATCCCCAACCCCCTGCTGGGCCTGGACAGCACCTAAAACCC
AGCTTTCTTGTACAAAGTTGTGATATCCAGCACAGTGGCGGCCGCTCGACAATCAACCTCTGGATTACAA
AATTTGTGAAAGATTGACTGGTATTCTTAACTATGTTGCTCCTTTTACGCTATGTGGATACGCTGCTTTA
ATGCCTTTGTATCATGCTATTGCTTCCCGTATGGCTTTCATTTTCTCCTCCTTGTATAAATCCTGGTTGC
TGTCTCTTTATGAGGAGTTGTGGCCCGTTGTCAGGCAACGTGGCGTGGTGTGCACTGTGTTTGCTGACGC
AACCCCCACTGGTTGGGGCATTGCCACCACCTGTCAGCTCCTTTCCGGGACTTTCGCTTTCCCCCTCCCT
ATTGCCACGGCGGAACTCATCGCCGCCTGCCTTGCCCGCTGCTGGACAGGGGCTCGGCTGTTGGGCACTG
ACAATTCCGTGGTGTTGTCGGGGAAGCTGACGTCCTTTCCATGGCTGCTCGCCTGTGTTGCCACCTGGAT
TCTGCGCGGGACGTCCTTCTGCTACGTCCCTTCGGCCCTCAATCCAGCGGACCTTCCTTCCCGCGGCCTG
CTGCCGGCTCTGCGGCCTCTTCCGCGTCTTCGCCTTCGCCCTCAGACGAGTCGGATCTCCCTTTGGGCCG
CCTCCCCGCCTGGAATTCTACCGGGTAGGGGAGGCGCTTTTCCCAAGGCAGTCTGGAGCATGCGCTTTAG
CAGCCCCGCTGGGCACTTGGCGCTACACAAGTGGCCTCTGGCCTCGCACACATTCCACATCCACCGGTAG
GCGCCAACCGGCTCCGTTCTTTGGTGGCCCCTTCGCGCCACCTTCTACTCCTCCCCTAGTCAGGAAGTTC
CCCCCCGCCCCGCAGCTCGCGTCGTGCAGGACGTGACAAATGGAAGTAGCACGTCTCACTAGTCTCGTGC
AGATGGACAGCACCGCTGAGCAATGGAAGCGGGTAGGCCTTTGGGGCAGCGGCCAATAGCAGCTTTGCTC
CTTCGCTTTCTGGGCTCAGAGGCTGGGAAGGGGTGGGTCCGGGGGCGGGCTCAGGGGCGGGCTCAGGGGC
GGGGCGGGCGCCCGAAGGTCCTCCGGAGGCCCGGCATTCTGCACGCTTCAAAAGCGCACGTCTGCCGCGC
TGTTCTCCTCTTCCTCATCTCCGGGCCTTTCGACCTGCAGCCCAAGCTTACCATGACCGAGTACAAGCCC
ACGGTGCGCCTCGCCACCCGCGACGACGTCCCCAGGGCCGTACGCACCCTCGCCGCCGCGTTCGCCGACT
ACCCCGCCACGCGCCACACCGTCGATCCGGACCGCCACATCGAGCGGGTCACCGAGCTGCAAGAACTCTT
CCTCACGCGCGTCGGGCTCGACATCGGCAAGGTGTGGGTCGCGGACGACGGCGCCGCGGTGGCGGTCTGG
ACCACGCCGGAGAGCGTCGAAGCGGGGGCGGTGTTCGCCGAGATCGGCCCGCGCATGGCCGAGTTGAGCG
GTTCCCGGCTGGCCGCGCAGCAACAGATGGAAGGCCTCCTGGCGCCGCACCGGCCCAAGGAGCCCGCGTG
GTTCCTGGCCACCGTCGGCGTCTCGCCCGACCACCAGGGCAAGGGTCTGGGCAGCGCCGTCGTGCTCCCC
GGAGTGGAGGCGGCCGAGCGCGCCGGGGTGCCCGCCTTCCTGGAGACCTCCGCGCCCCGCAACCTCCCCT
TCTACGAGCGGCTCGGCTTCACCGTCACCGCCGACGTCGAGGTGCCCGAAGGACCGCGCACCTGGTGCAT
GACCCGCAAGCCCGGTGCCTGACGCCCGCCCCACGACCCGCAGCGCCCGACCGAAAGGAGCGCACGACCC
CATGCATCTCGAGGGCCCGGTACCTTTAAGACCAATGACTTACAAGGCAGCTGTAGATCTTAGCCACTTT
TTAAAAGAAAAGGGGGGACTGGAAGGGCTAGCTCACTCCCAACGAAGACAAGATCTGCTTTTTGCTTGTA
CTGGGTCTCTCTGGTTAGACCAGATCTGAGCCTGGGAGCTCTCTGGCTAACTAGGGAACCCACTGCTTAA
GCCTCAATAAAGCTTGCCTTGAGTGCTTCAAGTAGTGTGTGCCCGTCTGTTGTGTGACTCTGGTAACTAG
AGATCCCTCAGACCCTTTTAGTCAGTGTGGAAAATCTCTAGCAGTAGTAGTTCATGTCATCTTATTATTC
AGTATTTATAACTTGCAAAGAAATGAATATCAGAGAGTGAGAGGAACTTGTTTATTGCAGCTTATAATGG
TTACAAATAAAGCAATAGCATCACAAATTTCACAAATAAAGCATTTTTTTCACTGCATTCTAGTTGTGGT
TTGTCCAAACTCATCAATGTATCTTATCATGTCTGGCTCTAGCTATCCCGCCCCTAACTCCGCCCATCCC
GCCCCTAACTCCGCCCAGTTCCGCCCATTCTCCGCCCCATGGCTGACTAATTTTTTTTATTTATGCAGAG
GCCGAGGCCGCCTCGGCCTCTGAGCTATTCCAGAAGTAGTGAGGAGGCTTTTTTGGAGGCCTAGGGACGT
ACCCAATTCGCCCTATAGTGAGTCGTATTACGCGCGCTCACTGGCCGTCGTTTTACAACGTCGTGACTGG
GAAAACCCTGGCGTTACCCAACTTAATCGCCTTGCAGCACATCCCCCTTTCGCCAGCTGGCGTAATAGCG
AAGAGGCCCGCACCGATCGCCCTTCCCAACAGTTGCGCAGCCTGAATGGCGAATGGG
[124 nt withheld, positions 9508-9631]
C
[91 nt withheld, positions 9633-9723]
A
[49 nt withheld, positions 9725-9773]
CCTTTGACGTTGGAGTCCACGTTCTTT
[37 nt withheld, positions 9801-9837]
ACCCTATCTCGGTCTATTCTTTTGATTTATAAGGGATTTTGCCGATTTCGGCCTATTGGTTAAAAAATGA
GCTGATTTAACAAAAATTTAACGCGAATTTTAACAAAATATTAACGCTTACAATTTAGGTGGC
